>Addgene plasmid #44586 | pDONR207-Citrine-NLS | depositor full sequence | sequence record 158537 | pDONR207-Citrine-NLS sequence 4117 bps
CTTTCCTGCGTTATCCCCTGATTCTGTGGATAACCGTATTACCGCTAGCCAGGAAGAGTTTGTAGAAACG
CAAAAAGGCCATCCGTCAGGATGGCCTTCTGCTTAGTTTGATGCCTGGCAGTTTATGGCGGGCGTCCTGC
CCGCCACCCTCCGGGCCGTTGCTTCACAACGTTCAAATCCGCTCCCGGCGGATTTGTCCTACTCAGGAGA
GCGTTCACCGACAAACAACAGATAAAACGAAAGGCCCAGTCTTCCGACTGAGCCTTTCGTTTTATTTGAT
GCCTGGCAGTTCCCTACTCTCGCGTTAACGCTAGCATGGATCTCGGGCCCCAAATAATGATTTTATTTTG
ACTGATAGTGACCTGTTCGTTGCAACAAATTGATGAGCAATGCTTTTTTATAATGCCAAGTTTGTACAAA
AAAGCAGGCTCCATGGTGAGCAAGGGCGAGGAGCTGTTCACCGGGGTGGTGCCCATCCTGGTCGAGCTGG
ACGGCGACGTAAACGGCCACAAGTTCAGCGTGTCCGGCGAGGGCGAGGGCGATGCCACCTACGGCAAGCT
GACCCTGAAGTTCATCTGCACCACCGGCAAGCTGCCCGTGCCCTGGCCCACCCTCGTGACCACCTTCGGC
TACGGCCTGATGTGCTTCGCCCGCTACCCCGACCACATGAAGCAGCACGACTTCTTCAAGTCCGCCATGC
CCGAAGGCTACGTCCAGGAGCGCACCATCTTCTTCAAGGACGACGGCAACTACAAGACCCGCGCCGAGGT
GAAGTTCGAGGGCGACACCCTGGTGAACCGCATCGAGCTGAAGGGCATCGACTTCAAGGAGGACGGCAAC
ATCCTGGGGCACAAGCTGGAGTACAACTACAACAGCCACAACGTCTATATCATGGCCGACAAGCAGAAGA
ACGGCATCAAGGTGAACTTCAAGATCCGCCACAACATCGAGGACGGCAGCGTGCAGCTCGCCGACCACTA
CCAGCAGAACACCCCCATCGGCGACGGCCCCGTGCTGCTGCCCGACAACCACTACCTGAGCTACCAGTCC
GCCCTGAGCAAAGACCCCAACGAGAAGCGCGATCACATGGTCCTGCTGGAGTTCGTGACCGCCGCCGGGA
TCACTCTCGGCATGGACGAGCTGTACAAGCCTCCTAAGAAGAAGCGCAAGGTGTGAGACCCAGCTTTCTT
GTACAAAGTTGGCATTATAAGAAAGCATTGCTTATCAATTTGTTGCAACGAACAGGTCACTATCAGTCAA
AATAAAATCATTATTTGCCATCCAGCTGCAGCTCTGGCCCGTGTCTCAAAATCTCTGATGTTACATTGCA
CAAGATAAAAATATATCATCATGAACAATAAAACTGTCTGCTTACATAAACAGTAATACAAGGGGTGTTA
TGAGCCATATTCAACGGGAAACGTCGAGGCCGCGATTAAATTCCAACATGGATGCTGATTTATATGGGTA
TAAATGGGCTCGCGATAATGTCGGGCAATCAGGTGCGACAATCTATCGCTTGTATGGGAAGCCCGATGCG
CCAGAGTTGTTTCTGAAACATGGCAAAGGTAGCGTTGCCAATGATGTTACAGATGAGATGGTCAGACTAA
ACTGGCTGACGGAATTTATGCCTCTTCCGACCATCAAGCATTTTATCCGTACTCCTGATGATGCATGGTT
ACTCACCACTGCGATCCCCGGAAAAACAGCATTCCAGGTATTAGAAGAATATCCTGATTCAGGTGAAAAT
ATTGTTGATGCGCTGGCAGTGTTCCTGCGCCGGTTGCATTCGATTCCTGTTTGTAATTGTCCTTTTAACA
GCGATCGCGTATTTCGTCTCGCTCAGGCGCAATCACGAATGAATAACGGTTTGGTTGATGCGAGTGATTT
TGATGACGAGCGTAATGGCTGGCCTGTTGAACAAGTCTGGAAAGAAATGCATAAACTTTTGCCATTCTCA
CCGGATTCAGTCGTCACTCATGGTGATTTCTCACTTGATAACCTTATTTTTGACGAGGGGAAATTAGGCC
GGGAAGCCGATCTCGGCTTGAACGAATTGTTAGGTGGCGGTACTTGGGTCGATATCAAAGTGCATCACTT
CTTCCCGTATGCCCAACTTTGTATAGAGAGCCACTGCGGGATCGTCACCGTAATCTGCTTGCACGTAGAT
CACATAAGCACCAAGCGCGTTGGCCTCATGCTTGAGGAGATTGATGAGCGCGGTGGCAATGCCCTGCCTC
CGGTGCTCGCCGGAGACTGCGAGATCATAGATATAGATCTCACTACGCGGCTGCTCAAACCTGGGCAGAA
CGTAAGCCGCGAGAGCGCCAACAACCGCTTCTTGGTCGAAGGCAGCAAGCGCGATGAATGTCTTACTACG
GAGCAAGTTCCCGAGGTAATCGGAGTCCGGCTGATGTTGGGAGTAGGTGGCTACGTCTCCGAACTCACGA
CCGAAAAGATCAAGAGCAGCCCGCATGGATTTGACTTGGTCAGGGCCGAGCCTACATGTGCGAATGATGC
CCATACTTGAGCCACCTAACTTTGTTTTAGGGCGACTGCCCTGCTGCGTAACATCGTTGCTGCTGCGTAA
CATCGTTGCTGCTCCATAACATCAAACATCGACCCACGGCGTAACGCGCTTGCTGCTTGGATGCCCGAGG
CATAGACTGTACAAAAAAACAGTCATAACAAGCCATGAAAACCGCCACTGCGCCGTTACCACCGCTGCGT
TCGGTCAAGGTTCTGGACCAGTTGCGTGAGCGCATACGCTACTTGCATTACAGTTTACGAACCGAACAGG
CTTATGTCAACTGGGTTCGTGCCTTCATCCGTTTCCACGGTGTGCGTCACCCGGCAACCTTGGGCAGCAG
CGAAGTCGAGGCATTTCTGTCCTGGCTGGCGAACGAGCGCAAGGTTTCGGTCTCCACGCATCGTCAGGCA
TTGGCGGCCTTGCTGTTCTTCTACGGCAAGGTGCTGTGCACGGATCTGCCCTGGCTTCAGGAGATCGGAA
GACCTCGGCCGTCGCGGCGCTTGCCGGTGGTGCTGACCCCGGATGAAGTGGTTCGCATCCTCGGTTTTCT
GGAAGGCGAGCATCGTTTGTTCGCCCAGGACTCTAGCTATAGTTCTAGTGGTTGGCTACTAATAGGTTGT
ATTGATGTTGGACGAGTCGGAATCGCAGACCGATACCAGGATCTTGCCATCCTATGGAACTGCCTCGGTG
AGTTTTCTCCTTCATTACAGAAACGGCTTTTTCAAAAATATGGTATTGATAATCCTGATATGAATAAATT
GCAGTTTCATTTGATGCTCGATGAGTTTTTCTAATCAGAATTGGTTAATTGGTTGTAACACTGGCAGAGC
ATTACGCTGACTTGACGGGACGGCGCAAGCTCATGACCAAAATCCCTTAACGTGAGTTTTCGTTCCACTG
AGCGTCAGACCCCGTAGAAAAGATCAAAGGATCTTCTTGAGATCCTTTTTTTCTGCGCGTAATCTGCTGC
TTGCAAACAAAAAAACCACCGCTACCAGCGGTGGTTTGTTTGCCGGATCAAGAGCTACCAACTCTTTTTC
CGAAGGTAACTGGCTTCAGCAGAGCGCAGATACCAAATACTGTCCTTCTAGTGTAGCCGTAGTTAGGCCA
CCACTTCAAGAACTCTGTAGCACCGCCTACATACCTCGCTCTGCTAATCCTGTTACCAGTGGCTGCTGCC
AGTGGCGATAAGTCGTGTCTTACCGGGTTGGACTCAAGACGATAGTTACCGGATAAGGCGCAGCGGTCGG
GCTGAACGGGGGGTTCGTGCACACAGCCCAGCTTGGAGCGAACGACCTACACCGAACTGAGATACCTACA
GCGTGAGCTATGAGAAAGCGCCACGCTTCCCGAAGGGAGAAAGGCGGACAGGTATCCGGTAAGCGGCAGG
GTCGGAACAGGAGAGCGCACGAGGGAGCTTCCAGGGGGAAACGCCTGGTATCTTTATAGTCCTGTCGGGT
TTCGCCACCTCTGACTTGAGCGTCGATTTTTGTGATGCTCGTCAGGGGGGCGGAGCCTATGGAAAAACGC
CAGCAACGCGGCCTTTTTACGGTTCCTGGCCTTTTGCTGGCCTTTTGCTCACATGTT
Features (pLannotate 1.2.2; 13 found; start..end, strand, type, name):
      1..46      +  rep_origin     RSF ori (fragment): Plasmids containing the RSF 1030 origin of replication can be propagated in E. coli cells that contain additional plasmids with compatible origins.
     73..100     -  terminator     rrnB T2 terminator: transcription terminator T2 from the E. coli rrnB gene
    232..275     +  terminator     rrnB T1 terminator: Escherichia coli rrnB; transcription terminator T1 from the E. coli rrnB gene
    332..416     +  protein_bind   attL3 (fragment): mutant version of attL; recombination site for the Gateway® LR reaction LR Clonase™
    407..427     +  protein_bind   attB1: mutant version of attB; core recombination site for the Gateway® BP reaction BP Clonase™
    433..1149    +  CDS            Citrine: Citrine is a basic (constitutively fluorescent) yellow fluorescent protein published in 2001, derived from Aequorea victoria. It has moderate acid sensitivity.
   1178..1277    -  protein_bind   attL2: mutant version of attL; recombination site for the Gateway® LR reaction LR Clonase™
   1400..2026    +  CDS            KanR (fragment): aminoglycoside phosphotransferase; aph(3')-Ia; confers resistance to kanamycin in bacteria or G418 (Geneticin®) in eukaryotes
   2060..2593    -  CDS            GmR: gentamycin acetyltransferase; aacC1; confers resistance to gentamycin
   2782..2810    -  promoter       Pc promoter: intI1 (promoter lies within the coding sequence); class 1 integron promoter
   2788..3135    -  CDS            YPR2_ECOLX (fragment): Protein predicted: Swiss-Prot protein existence level 4. From Escherichia coli.
   3140..3324    +  CDS            KanR (fragment): aminoglycoside phosphotransferase; aph(3')-Ia; confers resistance to kanamycin in bacteria or G418 (Geneticin®) in eukaryotes
   3467..4055    +  rep_origin     ori: high-copy-number ColE1/pMB1/pBR322/pUC origin of replication
