[The description below was written by a language model from this plasmid's Addgene catalogue record and pLannotate feature annotations shown in this document.]
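Description:
pDONR207-Citrine-NLS is a Gateway entry clone built in the Invitrogen pDONR207 donor backbone, carrying a synthetic coding sequence for the yellow fluorescent protein Citrine fused to a nuclear localization signal. The plasmid is about 4.1 kb, of which the insert accounts for roughly 740 bp. It is maintained in E. coli through a high-copy ColE1/pUC-type origin and selected with gentamicin. Resistance comes from the aacC1 gentamicin acetyltransferase gene, which is driven by a class 1 integron Pc promoter. The annotation also picks up two kanamycin-resistance gene fragments flanking the gentamicin cassette and a short RSF origin fragment. These appear to be non-functional backbone remnants, and kanamycin is not listed as a selection.

The Citrine open reading frame sits between attL-type recombination sites, as expected for the product of a BP reaction. The upstream site is annotated as a partial attL3 overlapping an attB1 core, which probably reflects an automated match to the attL1 site of this backbone, and attL2 lies downstream. The short stretch between the end of the annotated Citrine CDS and attL2 is consistent with a C-terminal NLS, although the signal is not annotated separately and the record does not state its position or type. The rrnB T1 and T2 terminators upstream shield the cassette from read-through transcription. No promoter for expressing the insert is present, as is usual for an entry clone.

The construct is meant for transferring Citrine-NLS by LR recombination into destination vectors that supply the promoter and host-specific elements, giving a nucleus-targeted fluorescent marker. The associated publication concerns cold-induced organelle relocation in the liverwort Marchantia polymorpha, which suggests use for labelling nuclei in plant cells.
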