Addgene plasmid #44586: pDONR207-Citrine-NLS
Purpose: Gateway entry vector for Citrine fluorescent protein with a nuclear localization signal
Depositing lab: Yutaka Kodama. Depositing organization: Utsunomiya University. Publication: Cold-induced organelle relocation in the liverwort Marchantia polymorpha L. Ogasawara Y, Ishizaki K, Kohchi T, Kodama Y. Plant Cell Environ. 2013 Feb 20. doi: 10.1111/pce.12085. PubMed 23421791.
Backbone
  Vector backbone: pDONR207
  Backbone manufacturer: Invitrogen
  Backbone size w/o insert (bp): 3374
  Total vector size (bp): 4118
Growth in bacteria
  Bacterial resistance: Gentamicin, 10 μg/mL
  Growth temperature: 37°C
  Growth strain: DH5alpha
  Copy number: Unknown
Gene/Insert
  Gene/Insert name: Citrine-NLS
  Species: Synthetic
  Insert size (bp): 744
  Tag / fusion protein: NLS (Nuclear Localization Signal)
  Cloning method: Gateway Cloning
  Sequencing primers: 5′ TCGCGTTAACGCTAGCATGGATCTC; 3′ GTAACATCAGAGATTTTGAGACAC
Terms and licenses: Academic/Nonprofit Terms; Industry Terms: Not Available to Industry
How to cite: pDONR207-Citrine-NLS was a gift from Yutaka Kodama (Addgene plasmid # 44586 ; http://n2t.net/addgene:44586 ; RRID:Addgene_44586)
