>Addgene plasmid #44586 | pDONR207-Citrine-NLS | addgene partial sequence | sequence record 157256 | pDONR201F 5'-TCGCGTTAACGCTAGCATGGATCTC-3'
GATTTTATTTTGACTGATAGTGACCTGTTCGTTGCAACAAATTGATGAGCAATGCTTTTTTATAATGCCA
ACTTTGTACAAAAAAGCAGGCTCCATGGTGAGCAAGGGCGAGGAGCTGTTCACCGGGGTGGTGCCCATCC
TGGTCGAGCTGGACGGCGACGTAAACGGCCACAAGTTCAGCGTGTCCGGCGAGGGCGAGGGCGATGCCAC
CTACGGCAAGCTGACCCTGAAGTTCATCTGCACCACCGGCAAGCTGCCCGTGCCCTGGCCCACCCTCGTG
ACCACCTTCGGCTACGGCCTGATGTGCTTCGCCCGCTACCCCGACCACATGAAGCAGCACGACTTCTTCA
AGTCCGCCATGCCCGAAGGCTACGTCCAGGAGCGCACCATCTTCTTCAAGGACGACGGCAACTACAAGAC
CCGCGCCGAGGTGAAGTTCGAGGGCGACACCCTGGTGAACCGCATCGAGCTGAAGGGCATCGACTTCAAG
GAGGACGGCAACATCCTGGGGCACAAGCTGGAGTACAACTACAACAGCCACAACGTCTATATCATGGCCG
ACAAGCAGAAGAACGGCATCAAGGTGAACTTCAAGATCCGCCACAACATCGAGGACGGCAGCGTGCAGCT
CGCCGACCACTACCAGCAGAACACCCCCATCGGCGACGGCCCCGTGCTGCTGCCCGACAACCACTACCTG
AGCTACCAGTCCGCCCTGAGCAAAGACCCCAACGAGAAGCGCGATCACATGGTCCTGCTGGAGTTCGTGA
CCGCCGCCGGGATCACTCTCGGCATGGACGAGCTGTACAAGCCTCCTAAGAAGAAGCGCAAGGTGTGAGG
ACCCA
