>Addgene plasmid #44586 | pDONR207-Citrine-NLS | addgene partial sequence | sequence record 158536 | Kan-R 5'-ATCGCGAGCCCATTTATACC-3'
TTAATCGCGGCCTCGACGTTTCCCGTTGAATATGGCTCATAACACCCCTTGTATTACTGTTTATGTAAGC
AGACAGTTTTATTGTTCATGATGATATATTTTTATCTTGTGCAATGTAACATCAGAGATTTTGAGACACG
GGCCAGAGCTGCAGCTGGATGGCAAATAATGATTTTATTTTGACTGATAGTGACCTGTTCGTTGCAACAA
ATTGATAAGCAATGCTTTCTTATAATGCCAACTTTGTACAAGAAAGCTGGGTCTCACACCTTGCGCTTCT
TCTTAGGAGGCTTGTACAGCTCGTCCATGCCGAGAGTGATCCCGGCGGCGGTCACGAACTCCAGCAGGAC
CATGTGATCGCGCTTCTCGTTGGGGTCTTTGCTCAGGGCGGACTGGTAGCTCAGGTAGTGGTTGTCGGGC
AGCAGCACGGGGCCGTCGCCGATGGGGGTGTTCTGCTGGTAGTGGTCGGCGAGCTGCACGCTGCCGTCCT
CGATGTTGTGGCGGATCTTGAAGTTCACCTTGATGCCGTTCTTCTGCTTGTCGGCCATGATATAGACGTT
GTGGCTGTTGTAGTTGTACTCCAGCTTGTGCCCCAGGATGTTGCCGTCCTCCTTGAAGTCGATGCCCTTC
AGCTCGATGCGGTTCACCAGGGTGTCGCCCTCGAACTTCACCTCGGCGCGGGTCTTGTAGTTGCCGTCGT
CCTTGAAGAAGATGGTGCGCTCCTGGACGTAGCCTTCGGGCATGGCGGACTTGAAGAAGTCGTGCTGCTT
CATGTGGTCGGGGTAGCGGGCGAAGCACATCAGGCCGTAGCCGAAGGTGGTCACGAGGGTGGGCCAGGGC
ACGGGCAGCTTGCCGGTGGTGCAGATGAACTTCAGGGTCAGCTTGCCGTAGGTGGCATCGCCCTCGCCCT
CGCCGGACACGCTGAACTTGTGGCCGTTTACGTCGCCGTCCAGCTCGACCAGGATG
